Addgene plasmid #39707: KHBD00645
Depositing lab: Bart Deplancke. Depositing organization: Swiss Federal Institute of Technology (EPFL). Publication: Automated protein-DNA interaction screening of Drosophila regulatory elements. Korneel Hens, Jean-Daniel Feuz, Alina Isakova, Antonina Lagovitina, Andreas Massouras, Julien Bryois, Patrick Callaerts, Susan E. Celniker, Bart Deplancke. Nat Methods. 2011 Oct 30;8(12):1065-70. 10.1038/nmeth.1763 PubMed 22037703.
Backbone
  Vector backbone: pDONR221
  Backbone manufacturer: Invitrogen
  Backbone size w/o insert (bp): 2536
  Vector type: Gateway DONR vector
Growth in bacteria
  Bacterial resistance: Kanamycin, 50 μg/mL
  Growth temperature: 37°C
  Growth strain: DH5alpha
  Copy number: High Copy
Gene/Insert
  Gene/Insert name: CG17100 (alt names: FBgn0037813; cwo; clockwork orange)
  Species: D. melanogaster (fly)
  Insert size (bp): 2094
  Entrez Gene: cwo (a.k.a. Dmel_CG17100, AAF24476.1, CG17100, CWO, Dmel\CG17100, GM05287, bHLHe49)
  Promoter: none
  Cloning method: Gateway Cloning
  Sequencing primers: 5′ M13-F20; 3′ M13R
Terms and licenses: Academic/Nonprofit Terms; Industry Terms: Not Available to Industry
Depositor comments: Please note that the ORFs in this collection were cloned open-ended (without a stop codon).
How to cite: KHBD00645 was a gift from Bart Deplancke (Addgene plasmid # 39707 ; http://n2t.net/addgene:39707 ; RRID:Addgene_39707)
