[The description below was written by a language model from this plasmid's Addgene catalogue record.]
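Description:
KHBD00645 is a Gateway entry clone built in the pDONR221 backbone (Invitrogen), carrying the open reading frame of the Drosophila melanogaster gene CG17100, better known as clockwork orange (cwo), which the record's aliases also list as bHLHe49, a basic helix-loop-helix designation. The insert is recorded as about 2.1 kb in a backbone of roughly 2.5 kb. The plasmid is maintained in standard E. coli cloning strains as a high-copy plasmid and is selected with kanamycin. No feature table accompanies the record, so individual elements such as the origin of replication and recombination sites are not itemised. As a product of Gateway cloning into a DONR vector, the ORF would be expected to sit between attL recombination sites, with M13 forward and reverse primer sites on either side for sequence verification.

The construct has no promoter driving the insert, so it is not itself an expression vector. It serves as a shuttle from which the coding sequence can be transferred by LR recombination into any compatible Gateway destination vector that supplies the promoter, tags and host-specific elements. The depositor notes that ORFs in this collection were cloned open-ended, without a stop codon, which allows in-frame C-terminal fusions to tags or functional domains encoded by the destination vector. It also means that a stop codon must come from the destination vector. The clone belongs to a Drosophila ORF collection associated with work on automated protein–DNA interaction screening of fly regulatory elements, a setting in which such ORFs are moved into assay vectors to test binding to candidate regulatory DNA.
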