>Addgene plasmid #39707 | KHBD00645 | depositor partial sequence | sequence record 50147 | KHBD00645 sequence 2094 bps
ATGGAGCCCTATTGGAACGAGACGAACGGACATGCCGCCCATCCGGTCAAGTATGAGAGCGAAGCAGCTG
TCTCCAGTTTTCCTTATTGCACAGAATCTAGTTTAAATTTTTCAACATCAGCCACGGCATACAGCGAGGA
CGATGCTGAATATGCCACCGGAAGACGTAATAAGACATCGAGGCAAGATCCACTTTCCCATCGAATCATT
GAGAAACGGAGACGAGATCGCATGAACTCCTGCCTGGCGGACCTGTCCCGCCTCATCCCGCCGCAGTACC
AGCGCAAGGGGCGAGGCCGTATCGAGAAGACGGAGATCATCGAGATGGCCATCAGGCACCTGAAGCACCT
GCAGAGCGAGTGCCAGCAGAAGGAGAGCGACTACCGTAGTGGCTACATGGACTGTATGAAGGAGGCGGCT
AAGTTCCTCTACGACGTTCACATGCAGGACTTTTGCCACCGACTATTGGGTCGCCTGCAGGAGCACATCG
ATGAGATGTTCAAAACGGACTGCTACAAGTCGACGCGCAGCTGCCACATGCCGGATAATGTAAGCGCCTC
CAGCGGCAGTCCCCATCAGGCGTACCACCCACCGCTGTGCCACCTGCGTGACATGTTGGCCACCTCCGCC
TCGGATGTGGAGCACAGTCAGGACCATAACGACGTCAAGGATCTGAGTTTCCGGAACCATCTCAACCAGC
TTCAGAGGAGTCAGCAGGCGGCGGCAGCCGCAGCAGTAGCGGCAGCTGCCGTGGCAGTCGCCAATGGCAG
TTCGCCGGCTTCGAATGCCGGTGTGGATTCCAAGGTCCCGCTGACCAATGGTGGCGGCACTGGTGGAGCA
CCGCCGGCAGCTGATAATGTGCCCAGTAATTCCACGGGCAGTGGATCAGCTGCCGCGTGTGCTGGCGGAA
ACAGCAACAGCAGCGGCAGTAACAGCAGCAATGCAGCCAGTTCCACCACCTGTCCACCGGCCGGAGGTAG
CTGTCCAGCCAAGATCACACCACTGGCGGCACACCAGCAGCCCCACCAGGCACCAGTGATCACTTCGACG
GCCCCACATCATCATCACCACCATACGGACAGCAGCCACCACGACTTCGAGTCGTCCAGGGAGCCCATCC
TTCACACCGATACCTCTAACATGCACTCGCCACCGCCCAGGGATCTGCTGCTGCAGCAGCATCCCCACCT
GGCCCATAGCCACCACACCCAGGATAGTCTGATGTCCGTGAGGATGCGCAACTATTCGGAGTCCTCGCAC
GAGATCGAGCACAACAACAACTACAAGTACAAGAACCACATCAAGGAGCGGTTTGTCCACGAGCTCCACG
ACGAGGAGACGAGCAGCGAGCATTGCCCGGTCGCGGCCCACCTCCAGAGCGATCACTCCCACTTGCAGGC
CTTGTCGGAGCACTCAAAGGACGGCACTGAACCCGAGATAGCACCAATTATGGCCAAGAAGCGGAAGTTG
GCCGAGGCAGCGGCCAATGGAGAAATACCCCTAGAGGTTCACACCGAGTCCAGCAACGCGGGAGCGAGTT
CCGCCAACCGGCTGGACAAGCCCTCGCCCTCGTTCAACTTCAGCGACATCAAGGACATCAAGGCGGAGCT
GCACAACGGTAACTCCAACTCCAGCCCACTGCTGGCCAAACTGAGTGCGGTGGCTGCTGCCGGTGGCCAG
TTGAGCACTCCGAGTAGCACAACCGCTCCATTGCCGCCGAGGCTCACCTTCACGGTGCCCATATTCGCAC
TTCACGGACAGGGCAACTACTACGTGCCCCTGAACGTGGACTATAATGCACTGGTGCCCTTCCTCAACGG
TATGGATCTGCTCGAGAAGAGTTACACCAGCATGCCTGTAGTGCACCCCATCAACATCAACGTGAACTTC
ATGCCCAGTTCACCGTCCGCATCTCTCTTGGCCGCTGCTGCAGCCGCCGCCGTGGTCGTTGGCAAGAAAC
AGCAACAACAGGCTGTGGTGGCCGCCGGAGCGGGACTTCCGCTGTCCACCAACTCGGCGGCGGCTCAGGC
AGCCGCTGTGGCCGCCGCAGCGGTGGCTAAGGCCAAACTGGAGCAGGCCATGAACCAGAGCTGG
