>Addgene plasmid #39707 | KHBD00645 | addgene partial sequence | sequence record 52963 | M13-F20 5'-TGTAAAACGACGGCCAGT-3'
GATTTTATTTTGACTGATAGTGACCTGTTCGTTGCAACAAATTGATGAGCAATGCTTTTTTATAATGCCA
ACTTTGTACAAAAAAGTTGGCACCATGGAGCCCTATTGGAACGAGACGAACGGACATGCCGCCCATCCGG
TCAAGTATGAGAGCGAAGCAGCTGTCTCCAGTTTTCCTTATTGCACAGAATCTAGTTTAAATTTTTCAAC
ATCAGCCACGGCATACAGCGAGGACGATGCTGAATATGCCACCGGAAGACGTAATAAGACATCGAGGCAA
GATCCACTTTCCCATCGAATCATTGAGAAACGGAGACGAGATCGCATGAACTCCTGCCTGGCGGACCTGT
CCCGCCTCATCCCGCCGCAGTACCAGCGCAAGGGGCGAGGCCGTATCGAGAAGACGGAGATCATCGAGAT
GGCCATCAGGCACCTGAAGCACCTGCAGAGCGAGTGCCAGCAGAAGGAGAGCGACTACCGTAGTGGCTAC
ATGGACTGTATGAAGGAGGCGGCTAAGTTCCTCTACGACGTTCACATGCAGGACTTTTGCCACCGACTAT
TGGGTCGCCTGCAGGAGCACATCGATGAGATGTTCAAAACGGACTGCTACAAGTCGACGCGCAGCTGCCA
CATGCCGGATAATGTAAGCGCCTCCAGCGGCAGTCCCCATCAGGCGTACCACCCACCGCTGTGCCACCTG
CGTGACATGTTGGCCACCTCCGCCTCGGATGTGGAGCACAGTCAGGACCATAACGACGTCAAGGATCTGA
GTTTCCGGAACCATCTCAACCAGCTTCAGAGGAGTCAGCAGGCGGCGGCAGCCGCAGCAGTAGCGGCAGC
TGCCGTGGCAGTCGCCAATGGCAGTTCGC
